Addgene plasmid #200099: 5K-tails-->R GLUT1-GFP
Purpose: human GLUT1 with K-->R mutation of 5 lysines on the N- and C-terminal tails with a C-terminal tag in pQCXIP vector
Depositing lab: Jason MacGurn. Depositing organization: Vanderbilt University. Publication: Lysosomal trafficking of the glucose transporter GLUT1 requires sequential regulation by TXNIP and ubiquitin. Qualls-Histed SJ, Nielsen CP, MacGurn JA. iScience. 2023 Feb 6;26(3):106150. doi: 10.1016/j.isci.2023.106150. eCollection 2023 Mar 17. PubMed 36890792.
Backbone
  Vector backbone: pQCXIP
  Backbone manufacturer: ClonTech
  Backbone size w/o insert (bp): 7452
  Total vector size (bp): 9409
  Vector type: Mammalian Expression, Retroviral
  Selectable markers: Puromycin
Growth in bacteria
  Bacterial resistance: Ampicillin, 100 μg/mL
  Growth temperature: 37°C
  Growth strain: NEB Stable
  Copy number: High Copy
Gene/Insert
  Gene/Insert name: GLUT1
  Species: H. sapiens (human)
  Insert size (bp): 1956
  Mutation: K-->R mutations of amino acids 6, 7, 451, 456, 477
  GenBank ID: NM_006516.4
  Entrez Gene: SLC2A1 (a.k.a. CSE, DYT17, DYT18, DYT9, EIG12, GLUT, GLUT-1, GLUT1, GLUT1DS, HTLVR, PED, SDCHCN)
  Promoter: CMV
  Tag / fusion protein: GFP (C terminal on backbone)
  Cloning method: Restriction Enzyme; 5′ cloning site NotI (not destroyed); 3′ cloning site XhoI (not destroyed)
  Sequencing primers: 5′ AACCGTCAGATCGCCTGGAG
Terms and licenses: Academic/Nonprofit Terms; Industry Terms: Not Available to Industry
How to cite: 5K-tails-->R GLUT1-GFP was a gift from Jason MacGurn (Addgene plasmid # 200099 ; http://n2t.net/addgene:200099 ; RRID:Addgene_200099)
