[The description below was written by a language model from this plasmid's Addgene catalogue record and pLannotate feature annotations shown in this document.]
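Description:
5K-tails-->R GLUT1-GFP is a self-inactivating gammaretroviral expression plasmid built on the pQCXIP backbone, about 9.4 kb in total. It is propagated in E. coli through a high-copy ColE1/pUC-type origin with ampicillin resistance (AmpR). The viral genome is transcribed in packaging cells from a hybrid 5' end in which a CMV enhancer/promoter is joined to a truncated murine sarcoma virus LTR. Downstream of this are a packaging signal (Ψ) and a truncated gag region lacking its start codon, which support encapsidation. The 3' LTR carries a U3 deletion, so after reverse transcription and integration the LTR promoter activity is lost and expression depends on the internal promoter.

That internal promoter is a CMV immediate-early enhancer/promoter driving a bicistronic transcript. The first cistron is human GLUT1 (SLC2A1), cloned between NotI and XhoI and fused at its C terminus to GFP, which the annotation identifies as a mammalian codon-optimized Cycle 3 GFP. A residual attB2 Gateway site lies between the two coding regions. The transporter carries lysine-to-arginine substitutions at residues 6, 7, 451, 456 and 477, removing five lysines in the N- and C-terminal tails. An EMCV IRES then directs translation of puromycin N-acetyltransferase, so transduced or transfected mammalian cells can be selected with puromycin. Several short annotated fragments (chicken β-actin promoter, dmpM, Mos, env, rop, bom) appear to be backbone remnants or incidental matches rather than functional parts.

The associated publication concerns lysosomal trafficking of GLUT1 regulated by TXNIP and ubiquitin. This suggests the construct serves as a fluorescently trackable mutant for testing whether the tail lysines, as candidate ubiquitination sites, are needed for that trafficking, although the record does not spell this out.
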