Features (pLannotate 1.2.2; 24 found; start..end, strand, type, name):
    309..512     +  promoter       CMV promoter: human cytomegalovirus (CMV) immediate early promoter
    513..688     +  LTR            5' LTR (truncated): truncated long terminal repeat from Moloney murine sarcoma virus
    810..1084    +  misc_feature   MESV Ψ (fragment): packaging signal of murine embryonic stem cell virus
   1151..1567    +  CDS            gag (truncated): truncated Moloney murine leukemia virus (MMLV) gag gene lacking the start codon
   1604..1907    +  enhancer       CMV enhancer: human cytomegalovirus immediate early enhancer
   1908..2111    +  promoter       CMV promoter: human cytomegalovirus (CMV) immediate early promoter
   2250..3725    +  CDS            SLC2A1: GTR1_HUMAN - Also known as GLUT1 From Homo sapiens (Human).
   3742..3766    -  protein_bind   attB2: mutant version of attB; recombination site for the Gateway® BP reaction BP Clonase™
   3777..4496    +  CDS            Cycle 3 GFP: Cycle 3 GFP (Crameri et al., 1996) mammalian codon-optimized
   4519..4539    -  promoter       chicken β-actin promoter (fragment): contains a 21-bp deletion relative to the standard chicken β-actin promoter
   4647..5109    +  misc_feature   IRES: internal ribosome entry site (IRES) of the encephalomyocarditis virus (EMCV)
   5142..5741    +  CDS            PuroR: puromycin N-acetyltransferase; pac from Streptomyces alboniger; confers resistance to puromycin
   5791..5856    +  CDS            dmpM (fragment): DMPM_STRAD - Protein inferred from homology: Swiss-Prot protein existence level 3. From Streptomyces alboniger.
   5869..5940    +  CDS            Mos (fragment): MOS_MOUSE - Experimental evidence at transcript level: Swiss-Prot protein existence level 2. From Mus musculus (Mouse).
   5973..6073    +  CDS            env (fragment): murine leukemia virus gPr80 envelope polyprotein precursor; env; proteolytically cleaved into gp70SU and p15TM subunits
   6115..6540    +  LTR            3' LTR (ΔU3): self-inactivating 3' long terminal repeat (LTR) from Moloney murine leukemia virus
   6609..6649    +  CDS            rop (fragment): Rop protein, which maintains plasmids at low copy number; rop
   6751..6789    +  misc_feature   bom (fragment): basis of mobility region from pBR322
   6806..7135    +  promoter       SV40 promoter: SV40 enhancer and early promoter
   7141..7242    +  misc_feature   bom (fragment): basis of mobility region from pBR322
   7428..8016    -  rep_origin     ori: high-copy-number ColE1/pMB1/pBR322/pUC origin of replication
   8187..9047    -  CDS            AmpR: β-lactamase; bla; confers resistance to ampicillin, carbenicillin, and related antibiotics
   9048..9152    -  promoter       AmpR promoter: bla
   9338..308     +  enhancer       CMV enhancer (across the origin): human cytomegalovirus immediate early enhancer
>Addgene plasmid #200099 | 5K-tails-->R GLUT1-GFP | addgene full sequence | sequence record 392633 | Addgene NGS Result
TCCGCGTTACATAACTTACGGTAAATGGCCCGCCTGGCTGACCGCCCAACGACCCCCGCCCATTGACGTC
AATAATGACGTATGTTCCCATAGTAACGCCAATAGGGACTTTCCATTGACGTCAATGGGTGGAGTATTTA
CGGTAAACTGCCCACTTGGCAGTACATCAAGTGTATCATATGCCAAGTACGCCCCCTATTGACGTCAATG
ACGGTAAATGGCCCGCCTGGCATTATGCCCAGTACATGACCTTATGGGACTTTCCTACTTGGCAGTACAT
CTACGTATTAGTCATCGCTATTACCATGGTGATGCGGTTTTGGCAGTACATCAATGGGCGTGGATAGCGG
TTTGACTCACGGGGATTTCCAAGTCTCCACCCCATTGACGTCAATGGGAGTTTGTTTTGGCACCAAAATC
AACGGGACTTTCCAAAATGTCGTAACAACTCCGCCCCATTGACGCAAATGGGCGGTAGGCGTGTACGGTG
GGAGGTCTATATAAGCAGAGCTCAATAAAAGAGCCCACAACCCCTCACTCGGCGCGCCAGTCTTCCGATA
GACTGCGTCGCCCGGGTACCCGTATTCCCAATAAAGCCTCTTGCTGTTTGCATCCGAATCGTGGTCTCGC
TGTTCCTTGGGAGGGTCTCCTCTGAGTGATTGACTACCCACGACGGGGGTCTTTCATTTGGGGGCTCGTC
CGGGATTTGGAGACCCCTGCCCAGGGACCACCGACCCACCACCGGGAGGTAAGCTGGCCAGCAACTTATC
TGTGTCTGTCCGATTGTCTAGTGTCTATGTTTGATGTTATGCGCCTGCGTCTGTACTAGTTAGCTAACTA
GCTCTGTATCTGGCGGACCCGTGGTGGAACTGACGAGTTCTGAACACCCGGCCGCAACCCTGGGAGACGT
CCCAGGGACTTTGGGGGCCGTTTTTGTGGCCCGACCTGAGGAAGGGAGTCGATGTGGAATCCGACCCCGT
CAGGATATGTGGTTCTGGTAGGAGACGAGAACCTAAAACAGTTCCCGCCTCCGTCTGAATTTTTGCTTTC
GGTTTGGAACCGAAGCCGCGCGTCTTGTCTGCTGCAGCGCTGCAGCATCGTTCTGTGTTGTCTCTGTCTG
ACTGTGTTTCTGTATTTGTCTGAAAATTAGGGCCAGACTGTTACCACTCCCTTAAGTTTGACCTTAGGTC
ACTGGAAAGATGTCGAGCGGATCGCTCACAACCAGTCGGTAGATGTCAAGAAGAGACGTTGGGTTACCTT
CTGCTCTGCAGAATGGCCAACCTTTAACGTCGGATGGCCGCGAGACGGCACCTTTAACCGAGACCTCATC
ACCCAGGTTAAGATCAAGGTCTTTTCACCTGGCCCGCATGGACACCCAGACCAGGTCCCCTACATCGTGA
CCTGGGAAGCCTTGGCTTTTGACCCCCCTCCCTGGGTCAAGCCCTTTGTACACCCTAAGCCTCCGCCTCC
TCTTCCTCCATCCGCCCCGTCTCTCCCCCTTGAACCTCCTCGTTCGACCCCGCCTCGATCCTCCCTTTAT
CCAGCCCTCACTCCTTCTCTAGGCGCCGGAATTGAAGATCTGGGGGATCGATCCTCTAGAGTCCGTTACA
TAACTTACGGTAAATGGCCCGCCTGGCTGACCGCCCAACGACCCCCGCCCATTGACGTCAATAATGACGT
ATGTTCCCATAGTAACGCCAATAGGGACTTTCCATTGACGTCAATGGGTGGAGTATTTACGGTAAACTGC
CCACTTGGCAGTACATCAAGTGTATCATATGCCAAGTACGCCCCCTATTGACGTCAATGACGGTAAATGG
CCCGCCTGGCATTATGCCCAGTACATGACCTTATGGGACTTTCCTACTTGGCAGTACATCTACGTATTAG
TCATCGCTATTACCATGGTGATGCGGTTTTGGCAGTACATCAATGGGCGTGGATAGCGGTTTGACTCACG
GGGATTTCCAAGTCTCCACCCCATTGACGTCAATGGGAGTTTGTTTTGGCACCAAAATCAACGGGACTTT
CCAAAATGTCGTAACAACTCCGCCCCATTGACGCAAATGGGCGGTAGGCGTGTACGGTGGGAGGTCTATA
TAAGCAGAGCTCGTTTAGTGAACCGTCAGATCGCCTGGAGACGCCATCCACGCTGTTTTGACCTCCATAG
AAGACACCGGGACCGATCCAGCCTCCGCGGCCGGGAACGGTGCATTGGAACGGACCTGCAGGAATTGATC
CGCGGCCGCATGGAGCCCAGCAGCCGGCGGCTGACGGGTCGCCTCATGCTGGCCGTGGGAGGAGCAGTGC
TTGGCTCCCTGCAGTTTGGCTACAACACTGGAGTCATCAATGCCCCCCAGAAGGTGATCGAGGAGTTCTA
CAACCAGACATGGGTCCACCGCTATGGGGAGAGCATCCTGCCCACCACGCTCACCACGCTCTGGTCCCTC
TCAGTGGCCATCTTTTCTGTTGGGGGCATGATTGGCTCCTTCTCTGTGGGCCTTTTCGTTAACCGCTTTG
GCCGGCGGAATTCAATGCTGATGATGAACCTGCTGGCCTTCGTGTCCGCCGTGCTCATGGGCTTCTCGAA
ACTGGGCAAGTCCTTTGAGATGCTGATCCTGGGCCGCTTCATCATCGGTGTGTACTGCGGCCTGACCACA
GGCTTCGTGCCCATGTATGTGGGTGAAGTGTCACCCACAGCCCTTCGTGGGGCCCTGGGCACCCTGCACC
AGCTGGGCATCGTCGTCGGCATCCTCATCGCCCAGGTGTTCGGCCTGGACTCCATCATGGGCAACAAGGA
CCTGTGGCCCCTGCTGCTGAGCATCATCTTCATCCCGGCCCTGCTGCAGTGCATCGTGCTGCCCTTCTGC
CCCGAGAGTCCCCGCTTCCTGCTCATCAACCGCAACGAGGAGAACCGGGCCAAGAGTGTGCTAAAGAAGC
TGCGCGGGACAGCTGACGTGACCCATGACCTGCAGGAGATGAAGGAAGAGAGTCGGCAGATGATGCGGGA
GAAGAAGGTCACCATCCTGGAGCTGTTCCGCTCCCCCGCCTACCGCCAGCCCATCCTCATCGCTGTGGTG
CTGCAGCTGTCCCAGCAGCTGTCTGGCATCAACGCTGTCTTCTATTACTCCACGAGCATCTTCGAGAAGG
CGGGGGTGCAGCAGCCTGTGTATGCCACCATTGGCTCCGGTATCGTCAACACGGCCTTCACTGTCGTGTC
GCTGTTTGTGGTGGAGCGAGCAGGCCGGCGGACCCTGCACCTCATAGGCCTCGCTGGCATGGCGGGTTGT
GCCATACTCATGACCATCGCGCTAGCACTGCTGGAGCAGCTACCCTGGATGTCCTATCTGAGCATCGTGG
CCATCTTTGGCTTTGTGGCCTTCTTTGAAGTGGGTCCTGGCCCCATCCCATGGTTCATCGTGGCTGAACT
CTTCAGCCAGGGTCCACGTCCAGCTGCCATTGCCGTTGCAGGCTTCTCCAACTGGACCTCAAATTTCATT
GTGGGCATGTGCTTCCAGTATGTGGAGCAACTGTGTGGTCCCTACGTCTTCATCATCTTCACTGTGCTCC
TGGTTCTGTTCTTCATCTTCACCTACTTCCGGGTTCCTGAGACTCGGGGCCGGACCTTCGATGAGATCGC
TTCCGGCTTCCGGCAGGGGGGAGCCAGCCAAAGTGACCGGACACCCGAGGAGCTGTTCCATCCCCTGGGG
GCTGATTCCCAAGTGAAGGGTGGGCGCGCCGACCCAGCTTTCTTGTACAAAGTGGTTCGATCTAGAATGG
CTAGCAAAGGAGAAGAACTTTTCACTGGAGTTGTCCCAATTCTTGTTGAATTAGATGGTGATGTTAATGG
GCACAAATTTTCTGTCAGTGGAGAGGGTGAAGGTGATGCTACATACGGAAAGCTTACCCTTAAATTTATT
TGCACTACTGGAAAACTACCTGTTCCATGGCCAACACTTGTCACTACTTTCTCTTATGGTGTTCAATGCT
TTTCCCGTTATCCGGATCATATGAAACGGCATGACTTTTTCAAGAGTGCCATGCCCGAAGGTTATGTACA
GGAACGCACTATATCTTTCAAAGATGACGGGAACTACAAGACGCGTGCTGAAGTCAAGTTTGAAGGTGAT
ACCCTTGTTAATCGTATCGAGTTAAAAGGTATTGATTTTAAAGAAGATGGAAACATTCTCGGACACAAAC
TCGAGTACAACTATAACTCACACAATGTATACATCACGGCAGACAAACAAAAGAATGGAATCAAAGCTAA
CTTCAAAATTCGCCACAACATTGAAGATGGATCCGTTCAACTAGCAGACCATTATCAACAAAATACTCCA
ATTGGCGATGGCCCTGTCCTTTTACCAGACAACCATTACCTGTCGACACAATCTGCCCTTTCGAAAGATC
CCAACGAAAAGCGTGACCACATGGTCCTTCTTGAGTTTGTAACTGCTGCTGGGATTACACATGGCATGGA
TGAGCTCTACAAATAATTAATTAACGGATCCGGAATTCCGCCCCCCCCCCCCCCCCCCCTCTCCCTCCCC
CCCCCCTAACGTTACTGGCCGAAGCCGCTTGGAATAAGGCCGGTGTGCGTTTGTCTATATGTTATTTTCC
ACCATATTGCCGTCTTTTGGCAATGTGAGGGCCCGGAAACCTGGCCCTGTCTTCTTGACGAGCATTCCTA
GGGGTCTTTCCCCTCTCGCCAAAGGAATGCAAGGTCTGTTGAATGTCGTGAAGGAAGCAGTTCCTCTGGA
AGCTTCTTGAAGACAAACAACGTCTGTAGCGACCCTTTGCAGGCAGCGGAACCCCCCACCTGGCGACAGG
TGCCTCTGCGGCCAAAAGCCACGTGTATAAGATACACCTGCAAAGGCGGCACAACCCCAGTGCCACGTTG
TGAGTTGGATAGTTGTGGAAAGAGTCAAATGGCTCTCCTCAAGCGTATTCAACAAGGGGCTGAAGGATGC
CCAGAAGGTACCCCATTGTATGGGATCTGATCTGGGGCCTCGGTGCACATGCTTTACATGTGTTTAGTCG
AGGTTAAAAAAACGTCTAGGCCCCCCGAACCACGGGGACGTGGTTTTCCTTTGAAAAACACGATGATAAG
CTTGCCACAACCCACAAGGAGACGACCTTCCATGACCGAGTACAAGCCCACGGTGCGCCTCGCCACCCGC
GACGACGTCCCCCGGGCCGTACGCACCCTCGCCGCCGCGTTCGCCGACTACCCCGCCACGCGCCACACCG
TCGACCCGGACCGCCACATCGAGCGGGTCACCGAGCTGCAAGAACTCTTCCTCACGCGCGTCGGGCTCGA
CATCGGCAAGGTGTGGGTCGCGGACGACGGCGCCGCGGTGGCGGTCTGGACCACGCCGGAGAGCGTCGAA
GCGGGGGCGGTGTTCGCCGAGATCGGCCCGCGCATGGCCGAGTTGAGCGGTTCCCGGCTGGCCGCGCAGC
AACAGATGGAAGGCCTCCTGGCGCCGCACCGGCCCAAGGAGCCCGCGTGGTTCCTGGCCACCGTCGGCGT
CTCGCCCGACCACCAGGGCAAGGGTCTGGGCAGCGCCGTCGTGCTCCCCGGAGTGGAGGCGGCCGAGCGC
GCCGGGGTGCCCGCCTTCCTGGAGACCTCCGCGCCCCGCAACCTCCCCTTCTACGAGCGGCTCGGCTTCA
CCGTCACCGCCGACGTCGAGGTGCCCGAAGGACCGCGCACCTGGTGCATGACCCGCAAGCCCGGTGCCTG
ACGCCCGCCCCACGACCCGCAGCGCCCGACCGAAAGGAGCGCACGACCCCATGGCTCCGACCGAAGCCAC
CCGGGGCGGCCCCGCCGACCCCGCACCCGCCCCCGAGGCCCACCGACTCTAGTCGAGGGCTGCAGCGCTG
CAGAGGCCGAGTGCAGAACTGCTCCAAAGGGACCTCAAGGCTTTCCGAGGGACACTAGGCTGACTCCATC
GAGCCAGTGTAGAGATAAGCTTATCGATTAGTCCAATTTGTTAAAGACAGGATATCAGTGGTCCAGGCTC
TAGTTTTGACTCAACAATATCACCAGCTGAAGCCTATAGAGTACGAGCCATAGATAAAATAAAAGATTTT
ATTTAGTCTCCAGAAAAAGGGGGGAATGAAAGACCCCACCTGTAGGTTTGGCAAGCTAGCTTAAGTAACG
CCATTTTGCAAGGCATGGAAAAATACATAACTGAGAATAGAGAAGTTCAGATCAAGGTCAGGAACAGATG
GAACAGGGTCGACCCTAGAGAACCATCAGATGTTTCCAGGGTGCCCCAAGGACCTGAAATGACCCTGTGC
CTTATTTGAACTAACCAATCAGTTCGCTTCTCGCTTCTGTTCGCGCGCTTCTGCTCCCCGAGCTCAATAA
AAGAGCCCACAACCCCTCACTCGGGGCGCCAGTCCTCCGATTGACTGAGTCGCCCGGGTACCCGTGTATC
CAATAAACCCTCTTGCAGTTGCATCCGACTTGTGGTCTCGCTGTTCCTTGGGAGGGTCTCCTCTGAGTGA
TTGACTACCCGTCAGCGGGGGTCTTTCATTTGGGGGCTCGTCCGGGATCGGGAGACCCCTGCCCAGGGAC
CACCGACCCACCACCGGGAGGTAAGCTGGCTGCCTCGCGCGTTTCGGTGATGACGGTGAAAACCTCTGAC
ACATGCAGCTCCCGGAGACGGTCACAGCTTGTCTGTAAGCGGATGCCGGGAGCAGACAAGCCCGTCAGGG
CGCGTCAGCGGGTGTTGGCGGGTGTCGGGGCGCAGCCATGACCCAGTCACGTAGCGATAGCGGAGTGTAG
ATCCGGCTGTGGAATGTGTGTCAGTTAGGGTGTGGAAAGTCCCCAGGCTCCCCAGCAGGCAGAAGTATGC
AAAGCATGCATCTCAATTAGTCAGCAACCAGGTGTGGAAAGTCCCCAGGCTCCCCAGCAGGCAGAAGTAT
GCAAAGCATGCATCTCAATTAGTCAGCAACCATAGTCCCGCCCCTAACTCCGCCCATCCCGCCCCTAACT
CCGCCCAGTTCCGCCCATTCTCCGCCCCATGGCTGACTAATTTTTTTTATTTATGCAGAGGCCGAGGCCG
CCTCGGCCTCTGAGCTATTCCAGAAGTAGTGAGGAGGCTTTTTTGGAGGCCTAGGCTTTTGCAAAAAGCT
TACTGGCTTAACTATGCGGCATCAGAGCAGATTGTACTGAGAGTGCACCATATGCGGTGTGAAATACCGC
ACAGATGCGTAAGGAGAAAATACCGCATCAGGCGCTCTTCCGCTTCCTCGCTCACTGACTCGCTGCGCTC
GGTCGTTCGGCTGCGGCGAGCGGTATCAGCTCACTCAAAGGCGGTAATACGGTTATCCACAGAATCAGGG
GATAACGCAGGAAAGAACATGTGAGCAAAAGGCCAGCAAAAGGCCAGGAACCGTAAAAAGGCCGCGTTGC
TGGCGTTTTTCCATAGGCTCCGCCCCCCTGACGAGCATCACAAAAATCGACGCTCAAGTCAGAGGTGGCG
AAACCCGACAGGACTATAAAGATACCAGGCGTTTCCCCCTGGAAGCTCCCTCGTGCGCTCTCCTGTTCCG
ACCCTGCCGCTTACCGGATACCTGTCCGCCTTTCTCCCTTCGGGAAGCGTGGCGCTTTCTCATAGCTCAC
GCTGTAGGTATCTCAGTTCGGTGTAGGTCGTTCGCTCCAAGCTGGGCTGTGTGCACGAACCCCCCGTTCA
GCCCGACCGCTGCGCCTTATCCGGTAACTATCGTCTTGAGTCCAACCCGGTAAGACACGACTTATCGCCA
CTGGCAGCAGCCACTGGTAACAGGATTAGCAGAGCGAGGTATGTAGGCGGTGCTACAGAGTTCTTGAAGT
GGTGGCCTAACTACGGCTACACTAGAAGGACAGTATTTGGTATCTGCGCTCTGCTGAAGCCAGTTACCTT
CGGAAAAAGAGTTGGTAGCTCTTGATCCGGCAAACAAACCACCGCTGGTAGCGGTGGTTTTTTTGTTTGC
AAGCAGCAGATTACGCGCAGAAAAAAAGGATCTCAAGAAGATCCTTTGATCTTTTCTACGGGGTCTGACG
CTCAGTGGAACGAAAACTCACGTTAAGGGATTTTGGTCATGAGATTATCAAAAAGGATCTTCACCTAGAT
CCTTTTAAATTAAAAATGAAGTTTTAAATCAATCTAAAGTATATATGAGTAAACTTGGTCTGACAGTTAC
CAATGCTTAATCAGTGAGGCACCTATCTCAGCGATCTGTCTATTTCGTTCATCCATAGTTGCCTGACTCC
CCGTCGTGTAGATAACTACGATACGGGAGGGCTTACCATCTGGCCCCAGTGCTGCAATGATACCGCGAGA
CCCACGCTCACCGGCTCCAGATTTATCAGCAATAAACCAGCCAGCCGGAAGGGCCGAGCGCAGAAGTGGT
CCTGCAACTTTATCCGCCTCCATCCAGTCTATTAATTGTTGCCGGGAAGCTAGAGTAAGTAGTTCGCCAG
TTAATAGTTTGCGCAACGTTGTTGCCATTGCTGCAGGCATCGTGGTGTCACGCTCGTCGTTTGGTATGGC
TTCATTCAGCTCCGGTTCCCAACGATCAAGGCGAGTTACATGATCCCCCATGTTGTGCAAAAAAGCGGTT
AGCTCCTTCGGTCCTCCGATCGTTGTCAGAAGTAAGTTGGCCGCAGTGTTATCACTCATGGTTATGGCAG
CACTGCATAATTCTCTTACTGTCATGCCATCCGTAAGATGCTTTTCTGTGACTGGTGAGTACTCAACCAA
GTCATTCTGAGAATAGTGTATGCGGCGACCGAGTTGCTCTTGCCCGGCGTCAACACGGGATAATACCGCG
CCACATAGCAGAACTTTAAAAGTGCTCATCATTGGAAAACGTTCTTCGGGGCGAAAACTCTCAAGGATCT
TACCGCTGTTGAGATCCAGTTCGATGTAACCCACTCGTGCACCCAACTGATCTTCAGCATCTTTTACTTT
CACCAGCGTTTCTGGGTGAGCAAAAACAGGAAGGCAAAATGCCGCAAAAAAGGGAATAAGGGCGACACGG
AAATGTTGAATACTCATACTCTTCCTTTTTCAATATTATTGAAGCATTTATCAGGGTTATTGTCTCATGA
GCGGATACATATTTGAATGTATTTAGAAAAATAAACAAATAGGGGTTCCGCGCACATTTCCCCGAAAAGT
GCCACCTGACGTCTAAGAAACCATTATTATCATGACATTAACCTATAAAAATAGGCGTATCACGAGGCCC
TTTCGTCTTCAAGAATTAGCTTGGCCATTGCATACGTTGTATCCATATCATAATATGTACATTTATATTG
GCTCATGTCCAACATTACCGCCATGTTGACATTGATTATTGACTAGTTATTAATAGTAATCAATTACGGG
GTCATTAGTTCATAGCCCATATATGGAGT
